Addgene plasmid #237073: BCL9-LgBiT Fusion Vector
Purpose: Express BCL9-LgBiT Fusion Protein in Mammalian Cells under a CMV promoter
Depositing lab: Promega Corporation.
Backbone
  Vector backbone: pFC219K LgBiT CMV-HygFlexi Vector
  Vector type: Mammalian Expression
  Selectable markers: Hygromycin
Growth in bacteria
  Bacterial resistance: Kanamycin, 50 μg/mL
  Growth temperature: 37°C
  Growth strain: DH5alpha
  Copy number: High Copy
Gene/Insert
  Gene/Insert name: BCL9
  Species: H. sapiens (human)
  Mutation: None
  Entrez Gene: BCL9 (a.k.a. LGS)
  Promoter: CMV
  Tag / fusion protein: LgBiT (C terminal on backbone)
  Cloning method: Other
Terms and licenses: Academic/Nonprofit Terms; Industry Terms
How to cite: BCL9-LgBiT Fusion Vector was a gift from Promega Corporation (Addgene plasmid # 237073 ; http://n2t.net/addgene:237073 ; RRID:Addgene_237073)
