[The description below was written by a language model from this plasmid's Addgene catalogue record and pLannotate feature annotations shown in this document.]
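Description:
BCL9-LgBiT Fusion Vector is a 9,242-nt mammalian expression plasmid built on the pFC219K LgBiT CMV-Hyg Flexi backbone, designed to produce human BCL9 with the LgBiT subunit fused to its C terminus. BCL9 (also known as LGS) is a Wnt pathway component that promotes beta-catenin's transcriptional activity, and the record lists the insert as unmutated. In the feature table the BCL9 coding sequence is followed in the same orientation by a partial NanoLuc luciferase match, which corresponds to LgBiT, the large fragment of the split NanoLuc (NanoBiT) system. The fusion ends in an SV40 polyadenylation signal, next to a short SV40 large T antigen fragment that is probably part of that SV40-derived region. An SP6 phage promoter lies just upstream of the open reading frame.

The catalogue gives CMV as the promoter. The automated annotation is less tidy: only a short minimal CMV fragment shares the insert's orientation, while the CMV enhancer and a larger CMV promoter fragment are called on the opposite strand, facing the EM7-driven neo gene. The strand calls therefore do not cleanly show how the CMV elements are arranged relative to the fusion.

Bacterial selection is by kanamycin through neo (nptII) under the synthetic EM7 promoter. The annotated origin matches are p15A and a fragment of RSF, although the catalogue describes the plasmid as high copy. For stable selection in mammalian cells, an SV40 enhancer/early promoter drives the hygromycin phosphotransferase gene (hph), terminated by a synthetic poly(A) signal.

LgBiT has little activity alone and regains luminescence when brought together with a complementary small peptide fused to a partner protein. This makes the construct suited to luminescent complementation assays of BCL9 protein interactions in living cells, though the record states only expression of the fusion as its purpose.
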