Features (pLannotate 1.2.2; 16 found; start..end, strand, type, name):
     17..98      -  polyA_signal   SV40 poly(A) signal: SV40 polyadenylation signal
    121..204     -  CDS            large T antigen (fragment): large T antigen from SV40 (simian virus 40)
    281..751     -  CDS            Nluc (fragment): NanoLuc® luciferase human codon-optimized
    806..5083    -  CDS            BCL9: BCL9_HUMAN - Experimental evidence at protein level: Swiss-Prot protein existence level 1. Involved in signal transduction through the Wnt pathway. Promotes beta-catenin's transcriptional activity (By similarity). From Homo sapiens (Human).
   5122..5140    -  promoter       SP6 promoter: promoter for bacteriophage SP6 RNA polymerase
   5166..5188    -  promoter       minimal CMV promoter (fragment): human cytomegalovirus (CMV) immediate early promoter
   5198..5563    +  enhancer       CMV enhancer: human cytomegalovirus immediate early enhancer
   5565..5752    +  promoter       CMV promoter (fragment): human cytomegalovirus (CMV) immediate early promoter
   5771..5818    +  promoter       EM7 promoter: synthetic bacterial promoter&nbsp
   5850..6641    +  CDS            neo: KKA2_KLEPN - Also known as kan, nptII. Experimental evidence at protein level: Swiss-Prot protein existence level 1. Resistance to kanamycin, neomycin, paromomycin, ribostamycin, butirosin and gentamicin B. From Klebsiella pneumoniae.
   6861..7406    +  rep_origin     p15A ori: Plasmids containing the medium-copy-number p15A origin of replication can be propagated in E. coli cells that contain a second plasmid with the ColE1 origin.
   7494..7549    +  rep_origin     RSF ori (fragment): Plasmids containing the RSF 1030 origin of replication can be propagated in E. coli cells that contain additional plasmids with compatible origins.
   7648..7674    -  misc_feature   bom (fragment): basis of mobility region from pBR322
   7690..7738    -  polyA_signal   poly(A) signal: synthetic polyadenylation signal
   7777..8799    -  CDS            hph: KHYB_ECOLX - Experimental evidence at protein level: Swiss-Prot protein existence level 1. The aminoglycoside phosphotransferases achieve inactivation of their antibiotic substrates by phosphorylation. Only phosphorylates hygromycin and closely related compounds such as demethyl analogs and destomycin. From Escherichia coli.
   8830..9187    -  promoter       SV40 promoter: SV40 enhancer and early promoter
>Addgene plasmid #237073 | BCL9-LgBiT Fusion Vector | addgene full sequence | sequence record 471921 | Addgene NGS Result
AAGACGCGTGACGTCGGCAGTGAAAAAAATGCTTTATTTGTGAAATTTGTGATGCTATTGCTTTATTTGT
AACCATTATAAGCTGCAATAAACAAGTTAACAACAACAATTGCATTCATTTTATGTTTCAGGTTCAGGGG
GAGGTGTGGGAGGTTTTTTAAAGCAAGTAAAACCTCTACAAATGTGGTATGGCTGATTATGATCCGCGGC
CGCAATACGTCGACGTTATCAGCTGACTTCGTACGAGAGCCTAGGTGTTTCTAGAGTCGCGGCCTTAGCT
GTTGATGGTTACTCGGAACAGCATGGAGCCGTCGGGGGTGATCAGGCGCTCGTCGATAATTTTGTTGCCG
TTCCACAGGGTCCCTGTTACAGTGATCTTTTTGCCGTCGAACACGGCGATGCCTTCATACGGCCGTCCGA
AATAGTTCAGCATGTTCGGCGTAACCCCGTCGATTACCAGTGTGCCATAGGGCAGGATCACCTTAAAGTG
ATGATCATCCACAGGGTACACCACCTTAAACACCTCTTCGATCTGGGCCATTTGGTCGGCGCTCAGACCT
TCATACGGGATGATGACATGGATGTCGATCTTCAGGGCATTTTCACCGCTCCGGACAATCCTTTGGATCG
GAGTTACGGACACGGCGAGATTCTGCAGCAAACTGGACACACCTCCCTGTTCAAGGACTTGGTCCAGGTT
GTAGGCGGCTGTCTGTTCCCAGTCCCCAACGAAATCTTCGAGTGTGAAGACACCGCTCGAGCCTCCACCT
CCGCTCCCGCCACCACCTGAACTGCCTTGAGAAACAAACATCATGTTTCCTGGGTTGCCAGGTCCTTGGC
TAAATCCACCCATGCCCACGTCAGCAGCCATGCCCCGGGGCCTCATCTGTGGGGGGATCATGATGTTCTG
TTGGGGTCCCATCATGCCCTGCATGGACATCATCATGCCTGGAGAGCCCACAGGCCCAGGGTGGGTGTAG
AGCCCGGCAGGCCCCCGATCCTTGCCAGGAATCATGCCCACGGCAGCAGCTGGATTGCTCATCAGGGTGG
GCTGGCCGGGCATTGTAGATTGTGCTGGTGACATCATCCGATGGTGAGGTCCCATCATGCCTTGTTGGAG
AAAGGCTGGTGGTCTCATGGGGTTGTGGCCTGGCATGGATGGAGCTGTACCAAGAGGGATGTCCGGAGTT
CCCACTGGCCCTGGACCTCCCATGCCAGGTAATGCTAGTCCCATTCTGGGGGCTTGTTCGCCCATCATCC
CCTGCATGTGTGAAAACCCAGGTCCAGGACCCTGGGGCTGTTTACGGCCTGGAACTTCCCCTCGAGGGAA
ATATTGCAGCGTCTGGCTGGGCTTCTCAGATGGAATAATGCGGGATAGATCAAACTCAGGTATTCCGGTG
GCTCCAGGTCGGATGACCTCCTGCAGATCTGGGTCTGTAAACACCGAAGGCATGCTGTTCCCCAGGACAG
TGAAGGAGTCAGGACCCCCGGGGCCTCCAGGCTTGCAAAGTGCTGCATCTGCTGAACTTTGGGGCAGGTT
GCTGGGGCGGCCAAGGGGGCCTTCTCCTGGGAAACCCATCCCTCCTGGGAAGCTGCCCTGCCCCCCACTG
GGGCCATTGTGAGGGAATGGAACCTGCTGTGGGGGAGACTGTACTGGAGGGAAGCCCTGGGGGAAGCCCA
TCCGTCCTTGAGGTACCATCGGTGGCTCCTGGGACCCATGCCCCATGATAGGATTGTGTGACATCAAGCC
AGGCCCCATTGGGACCCCATGAGGAGGTATGTTGGGTCCCACGGCATTTGGAGAGGGCATCTGATTGGAG
TGAGAAAGTGGCTGGGTCATTCCCATTGGGCTGAGGGTTGGCATCGGAACCACGGGGTTTGGACCTGAAA
TTCGAGGATTCTGTGTATTAATGCCCATTCCTGGCATATTATTCATTGATGGCAAGTTGGGAGAACGAGC
TGGAGGGGAGTCGTCATCTGAGCTGGCCACAGTCTTGATAGCATCATGGTATAACGGGGTGGAACTGGGC
ATTGCAAACTTGGACATTCGAGACATCATAATAGAGAGTGGGTTCTGGGAAAGGGTTGGCTCTGGAGGCA
TGGTATAAGGTGTACTAGAGGGAAGACTTCCAGGGATATTCACAGAGGCAGGCTGGCTGGCTGTAGGAGG
TGGGGGGCCACCTGACTCTACATTTCCCAGCATGGCTGGGGAGGCCATGGTGAGGGGTGCTTTATGGTTT
GGAGGGATCCCAGGACTCTGAAGGGGAGGTTTTGGAGAAGAGGTCCATCCAGGTGACGGGGCAGGAAGTG
ATGGAGACTTGAGGTGGACAGGTGAAGCAGCAGCAGACCCCAAAACAGGGGGGGACTTAATGGAAGCAGC
AGCAGCTGGGCCCGCCAGCATGCCTGCCAGCTGCGATGGAGTCTGGGGGGACTTGAGGTTCCCCGAGGGC
GAGCCCAGCATTGGTGACTGGACTTGGTGCATCGTGGGAGACTTCAGAGGGTTAATGCCTGGGGAATGCA
CCTGGCTGCCTGCCACAGATATATCCAAGGGCTTCCGCCCCAGGCCGCGCTGAACTGGAGGAGCTGTGTT
GAGGCTGGTGGGGTTACTGGAAGGGTTGAGAGGTAGTGGTGGCATATGACTGAGCCGGCTGTTAGTCCTC
TGGTCGGGCCCAATTGGTTCTCTGAGATTCCGCAAGCCACTGTTGCTGCCTGGACCCTGAGACATGGGAA
GGAATGGTCTGGGGCCCATGCCATACTCCTGCTGGGGGTGCTCACCAAATGGCAGTGGCACCATCTTCTG
CTGAGCAGGCAGCATGTCTGAGCCACCTGGGCGTAATTTCAGCATCTCCTCAGGGCCCGCCCCAGCCTCT
CTCATCTTCTGAGGTATCATCTGAGAGTTGGATCCCATGTTGACATTTAGATTGACATCTCCCTTCATCC
CACTAGGAACCATCCCAAACTCAAGTTCCCGACCAGGGCCCATCTGTGGGGGAATTCCTTTTGGAAAGTC
ACCCCTAGAAGGACTCAGAGGGCCCTCAACTGGTATTCGAGGGAAAATGGGGTTATTCCCAGGCTCCATG
TGGCGCTGGGAGCCTGGAATCATCCTGTTCATCTCCATGCTGGGCCTGATGCCTTCCATGGCCATCCCTG
GGGGGAGACCCAGCTGTTTCTCTGCCAGCTGCTGCTGAAACATCTCTTCAGACAATCCTTGGGGGTTTGG
GAAGCGTTCCCCTCGGCCAGGACCGCTGAAAATGCCCTGGCCAGGAGGAAAATTTCGACCATCTGGGATT
TTTGGCACATCATCTGGCCAACTGACTCCAGAAAGACCTGGTCTAGATGCAGGGTTGGGGACATTCGGCC
CTTCCATTTCAGAGTTTATCATGCCTGCAAATCCAGGGAGGCGCATCTGGCTCCCTGGCATGTTGGGGTG
GGGAGCCATGCCCCTCGGGGGCAGAGAATGTGGCATGTTGATACCATCAGAAAATGGCTCTGTACCCCCA
GGTGCCCAGCCTTCACTAGGGGTCATCTGGTATGGAGGGGGGGGTCCTCGGACCACTCCCCGAGGCCCGT
GCTGATGGACCATCATGTCCTGGAGGGAACACTGCTGGACAACCACTTGTTCCTGCTTCCTCCTCTTCTC
TTCATAAAACTCCTGCTGCAGTTTCAGCCACGCTATCTGCTCGGGAGTCATATGGTCAAGGTGGTCGGGT
CCTATGGTCCCAGACTGGGAGTTCATAGAAGGTGGAACCATTTCATCTGGAGAAAAGGGTACATCTCTAT
GTCCTTGAGGGCCAAATGGAGCTCCCACGTCTGTCCGGGGCCCAGGTCCCTTACCTAGGCTTTGGGATTG
GGCCATCATGGCCTGTATTGGCCCTTCTGGTTTTTTCTGAGGCCCATCTAATACCCCAGGATTCTGCTGC
GGTCCCCCACTTTGTGCTCCTGTGAATTCTTTCTCATCAGGAAAAAGCATGCGCTGGATATCTCTGAGAG
TTTGTAAGGAGCGCTCCCGGTGCTCCAGCTGCTCCTGAGATAGGCCATCGGGATTCTCTCCCAGTGTGGG
GGGCTCGCCACTGGACACTGGTGGAGGCGGAGGGGCTTTGGGATCTGCTGAAGAGCTATTGCTCCCCTGG
GAGACAGGGGTCACTGCCCTATTGTTGGGAGTTGAGTTGGGCCCAGTACCATCTGGGGGCAGTGGAGTGG
AGCTGGCAGGACTTCCTACAGAAGGAATCAGTTTGTTTTCTACCCCAGGACTCTCCCGGTCCAGGGGACG
TGGGGGTGCGGCAGGCTTGGGTGCTGGTGCCGGAATGGGTGGAGTTGGCTGCAGTCTGGTATTCTGGGAA
GAATTCTGGTCCTGGTTGGCCGGAGCTGGGGGCTGTTGTGGGAGAGGTTTCGGATCATTCCGAAGGGCAG
ATATCTGTGTGTTCAGAGGCGCTGTGCTTCTCTCTGTCTTGTTGTTAGAAATGTTCTGGATGTGGAAAGA
GACGATAGTTTCAACCTGGCCCTTCAAAACAGCTTCTGCAGCTTTATTGGCCATCTCAGTAGAAAACACG
TACACCACTTTGGCTGGAGTCTTCTGAGCAGGTGTGGGCTCTGTGGCAGTAGTTTGGCCATGGGAGGGGG
TAGAAGACCTGGGGGCTGTAGCATTTGATGGGGTCATCGAGTGTGGTGTGTGCTGGGAATCCTGGGACTT
TATGTGGTCAGCAGAATTACATTCTTTAATGTCAGAGTCATCGTTTGGAGTCCCAGGATCTCTCTGATCA
AAGGAGTCGGCGGAAATACTTCGCTCCCTTTTCCCCTTGCCCTTGGCACCATTTCCAGCCCCATTCTTCA
GCCCCATGCTCCCACCTGGGCCAGGGAGTGCTTTAGGGGTATGGCCCCCACTCTTGGAGTCACAGGGGGA
TGGCTGGGATTGGCTGGCTGAGCCCCCCTGTTTACCCTGATTGGAGAATTTGGAATCCAGCTGGGGGTTT
CCAGATGGGGACATCACTGTAGGGGGACGGACCATCACCTCCTGCTTTGACTTAGGGCTACTCTGTGTGT
TTCCTGATGGAGAGCTCCTCACTTTAGGGTTACTGGAATGCATGGCGATCGCTAGCTGCAAAAAGAACAA
GTAGCTTGTATTCTATAGTGTCACCTAAATGGGCGATCTGACGGTTCACTAAACCAGCTCTGCTTATATA
GGCCTCCCTGGCGCGCCACTAGTTATTAATAGTAATCAATTACGGGGTCATTAGTTCATAGCCCATATAT
GGAGTTCCGCGTTACATAACTTACGGTAAATGGCCCGCCTGGCTGACCGCCCAACGACCCCCGCCCATTG
ACGTCAATAATGACGTATGTTCCCATAGTAACGCCAATAGGGACTTTCCATTGACGTCAATGGGTGGAGT
ATTTACGGTAAACTGCCCACTTGGCAGTACATCAAGTGTATCATATGCCAAGTCCGCCCCCTATTGACGT
CAATGACGGTAAATGGCCCGCCTGGCATTATGCCCAGTACATGACCTTACGGGACTTTCCTACTTGGCAG
TACATCTACGTATTAGTCATCGCTATTACCATGGTGATGCGGTTTTGGCAGTACACCAATGGGCGTGGAT
AGCGGTTTGACTCACGGGGATTTCCAAGTCTCCACCCCATTGACGTCAATGGGAGTTTGTTTTGGCACCA
AAATCAACGGGACTTTCCAAAATGTCGTAATAACCCCGCCCCGTTGACGCAAATGGGCGGTAGGCGTGTA
CGGTGGGAGGTCAAATCGAATTCTAATACTGTTGACAATTAATCATCGGCATAGTATATCGGCATAGTAT
AATACGACAAGGTGAGGAACTAAACCCAGGAGGCAGATCATGATTGAACAAGATGGATTGCACGCAGGTT
CTCCGGCCGCTTGGGTGGAGAGGCTATTCGGCTATGACTGGGCACAACAGACAATCGGCTGCTCTGATGC
CGCCGTGTTCCGGCTGTCAGCGCAGGGGCGCCCGGTTCTTTTTGTCAAGACCGACCTGTCCGGTGCCCTG
AATGAACTGCAGGACGAGGCAGCGCGGCTATCGTGGCTGGCCACGACGGGCGTTCCTTGCGCAGCTGTGC
TCGACGTTGTCACTGAAGCGGGAAGGGACTGGCTGCTATTGGGCGAAGTGCCGGGGCAGGATCTCCTGTC
ATCTCACCTTGCTCCTGCCGAGAAAGTATCCATCATGGCTGATGCAATGCGGCGGCTGCATACGCTTGAT
CCGGCTACCTGCCCATTCGACCACCAAGCGAAACATCGCATCGAGCGAGCACGTACTCGGATGGAAGCCG
GTCTTGTCGATCAGGATGATCTGGACGAAGAGCATCAGGGGCTCGCGCCAGCCGAACTGTTCGCCAGGCT
CAAGGCGCGCATGCCCGACGGCGAGGATCTCGTCGTGACCCATGGCGATGCCTGCTTGCCGAATATCATG
GTGGAAAATGGCCGCTTTTCTGGATTCATCGACTGTGGCCGGCTGGGTGTGGCGGACCGCTATCAGGACA
TAGCGTTGGCTACCCGTGATATTGCTGAAGAGCTTGGCGGCGAATGGGCTGACCGCTTCCTCGTGCTTTA
CGGTATCGCCGCTCCCGATTCGCAGCGCATCGCCTTCTATCGCCTTCTTGACGAGTTCTTCTGATTCGAA
ATGACCGACCAAGCGACGCCCAACCGGTATCAGCTCACTCAAAGGCGGTAATACGGTTATCCACAGAATC
AGGGGATAACGCAGGAAAGAACATGTCAAACATGAGAATTACAACTTATATCGTATGGGGCTGACTTCAG
GTGCTACATTTGAAGAGATAAATTGCACTGAAATCTAGAAATATTTTATCTGATTAATAAGATGATCTTC
TTGAGATCGTTTTGGTCTGCGCGTAATCTCTTGCTCTGAAAACGAAAAAACCGCCTTGCAGGGCGGTTTT
TCGAAGGTTCTCTGAGCTACCAACTCTTTGAACCGAGGTAACTGGCTTGGAGGAGCGCAGTCACCAAAAC
TTGTCCTTTCAGTTTAGCCTTAACCGGCGCATGACTTCAAGACTAACTCCTCTAAATCAATTACCAGTGG
CTGCTGCCAGTGGTGCTTTTGCATGTCTTTCCGGGTTGGACTCAAGACGATAGTTACCGGATAAGGCGCA
GCGGTCGGACTGAACGGGGGGTTCGTGCATACAGTCCAGCTTGGAGCGAACTGCCTACCCGGAACTGAGT
GTCAGGCGTGGAATGAGACAAACGCGGCCATAACAGCGGAATGACACCGGTAAACCGAAAGGCAGGAACA
GGAGAGCGCACGAGGGAGCCGCCAGGGGGAAACGCCTGGTATCTTTATAGTCCTGTCGGGTTTCGCCACC
ACTGATTTGAGCGTCAGATTTCGTGATGCTTGTCAGGGGGGCGGAGCCTATGGAAAAACGGCTTTGCCGC
GGCCCTCTCACTTCCCTGTTAAGTATCTTCCTGGCATCTTCCAGGAAATCTCCGCCCCGTTCGTAAGCCA
TTTCCGCTCGCCGCAGTCGAACGACCGAGCGTAGCGAGTCAGTGAGCGAGGAAGCGGAATATATCCTGTA
TCACATATTCTGCTGACGCACCGGTGCAGCCTTTTTTCTCCTGCCACATGAAGCACTTCACTGACACCCT
CATCAGTGCCAACATAGTAAGCCAGTATACACTCCGCTAGCGCTGATGTCCGGAATCGTCACACAAAAAA
CCAACACACAGATGTAATGAAAATAAAGATATTTTATTGCGGCCATCGTGATGGCTAGAGTCTAAACTCG
ACCTACCTCCTTAGCGCGCGGTCGTGTACTGGGCCGGCGGTTGCCGCTGTCGGCCAGCACCTCGACGCAG
CCGTCGGTCCATACGGCTGCGCTCCGGCGAGCGATTTGTGTGCGACCGACGGTGCCGGCCCCGCTGCGGA
CGATGGCATCGCAGCGGCCTTGAGCCCAGGCAGCATCGTCGAAGTTGCCGTCCACGAGGCTCTGGTAGAG
CTGATCCAGGCCGATGCGCAGCATGTAGGCTCGCAGACGAGGGCTGCCGGCCAGCTCGGGATGCCGGCGC
TCGAAGTAGCGAGTCTGCTGCTCCATGCAAGCCAGCCAGGGCCGCCAGAAGAAGATGTTGGCCACCTCGT
ACTGACTGTCCCCGAACATAGCTTCGGACCAGTCGATTACGGCGGTGATGCGGCCGTTGTCGGTCAGGAC
GTTGTTGCTGCCGAAGTCGGCATGGACGAGGTGGCGCACCTCGGGACAGTCTTCGGCCCACAGCATCAGT
TCGTCCAGGGCTTGAGCTACGCTGGCGGACACGGTGTCGTCCATCACGGTCTGCCAGTGGTAGACATGGG
GATCAGCAATGGCGCAAATGAAATCCCGCCAGGTTGTGTACTGGCCGATGCCTTGGGGCCCGAATGGGCC
GAAGCCGCTGGTTTGACTGAGGTCGGCGGCGGCAATAGCATCCATAGCTTCGGCGACAGGCTGTAACACA
GCAGGCAGCTCTGTTTCGGGGAGGTCTTGGAGAGTAACGCCTTGGGCGCGTCTACTGATGCAGTATGTCA
GGCTCTCGCTGAACTCGCCGATGTCCAACACTTCGGGGATGGGTAGTGCAGCGCTGGCGAAGTGGCGGTA
CACGTAGCGGTCTTTGTAGAAGCCATCAGCGCAGCTATTCACCCGCAGTACATAGCCGCGTCCGCCGACA
TCGAAGCTGAAGGCTCGGCTCTCTTCGCCCTCCGACAACTGCATCAGGTCGCTCACACTGTCGAACTTCT
CGATGAGAAATTTTTCAACGCTGGTAGCGGTGAGTTCGGGCTTCTTCATGGTGGCGCTAGTGTCAGAAGA
ATCGAGCTTTTTGCAAAAGCCTAGGCCTCCAAAAAAGCCTCCTCACTACTTCTGGAATAGCTCAGAGGCC
GAGGCGGCCTCGGCCTCTGCATAAATAAAAAAAATTAGTCAGCCATGGGGCGGAGAATGGGCGGAACTGG
GCGGAGTTAGGGGCGGGATGGGCGGAGTTAGGGGCGGGACTATGGTTGCTGACTAATTGAGATGCATGCT
TTGCATACTTCTGCCTGCTGGGGAGCCTGGGGACTTTCCACACCTGGTTGCTGACTAATTGAGATGCATG
CTTTGCATACTTCTGCCTGCTGGGGAGCCTGGGGACTTTCCACACCCTAACTGACACACATTCCACAGCT
GGTTCTTTCCGCCTCAGAAGGTACCTAACCAAGTTCCTCTTTCAGAGGTTATTTCAGGCCATGGTGCTGC
GC
